>Addgene plasmid #141622 | TFORF0488 | addgene full sequence | sequence record 398932 | Addgene NGS Result
TTAATGTAGTCTTATGCAATACTCTTGTAGTCTTGCAACATGGTAACGATGAGTTAGCAACATGCCTTAC
AAGGAGAGAAAAAGCACCGTGCATGCCGATTGGTGGAAGTAAGGTGGTACGATCGTGCCTTATTAGGAAG
GCAACAGACGGGTCTGACATGGATTGGACGAACCACTGAATTGCCGCATTGCAGAGATATTGTATTTAAG
TGCCTAGCTCGATACATAAACGGGTCTCTCTGGTTAGACCAGATCTGAGCCTGGGAGCTCTCTGGCTAAC
TAGGGAACCCACTGCTTAAGCCTCAATAAAGCTTGCCTTGAGTGCTTCAAGTAGTGTGTGCCCGTCTGTT
GTGTGACTCTGGTAACTAGAGATCCCTCAGACCCTTTTAGTCAGTGTGGAAAATCTCTAGCAGTGGCGCC
CGAACAGGGACTTGAAAGCGAAAGGGAAACCAGAGGAGCTCTCTCGACGCAGGACTCGGCTTGCTGAAGC
GCGCACGGCAAGAGGCGAGGGGCGGCGACTGGTGAGTACGCCAAAAATTTTGACTAGCGGAGGCTAGAAG
GAGAGAGATGGGTGCGAGAGCGTCAGTATTAAGCGGGGGAGAATTAGATCGCGATGGGAAAAAATTCGGT
TAAGGCCAGGGGGAAAGAAAAAATATAAATTAAAACATATAGTATGGGCAAGCAGGGAGCTAGAACGATT
CGCAGTTAATCCTGGCCTGTTAGAAACATCAGAAGGCTGTAGACAAATACTGGGACAGCTACAACCATCC
CTTCAGACAGGATCAGAAGAACTTAGATCATTATATAATACAGTAGCAACCCTCTATTGTGTGCATCAAA
GGATAGAGATAAAAGACACCAAGGAAGCTTTAGACAAGATAGAGGAAGAGCAAAACAAAAGTAAGACCAC
CGCACAGCAAGCGGCCGCTGATCTTCAGACCTGGAGGAGGAGATATGAGGGACAATTGGAGAAGTGAATT
ATATAAATATAAAGTAGTAAAAATTGAACCATTAGGAGTAGCACCCACCAAGGCAAAGAGAAGAGTGGTG
CAGAGAGAAAAAAGAGCAGTGGGAATAGGAGCTTTGTTCCTTGGGTTCTTGGGAGCAGCAGGAAGCACTA
TGGGCGCAGCGTCAATGACGCTGACGGTACAGGCCAGACAATTATTGTCTGGTATAGTGCAGCAGCAGAA
CAATTTGCTGAGGGCTATTGAGGCGCAACAGCATCTGTTGCAACTCACAGTCTGGGGCATCAAGCAGCTC
CAGGCAAGAATCCTGGCTGTGGAAAGATACCTAAAGGATCAACAGCTCCTGGGGATTTGGGGTTGCTCTG
GAAAACTCATTTGCACCACTGCTGTGCCTTGGAATGCTAGTTGGAGTAATAAATCTCTGGAACAGATTTG
GAATCACACGACCTGGATGGAGTGGGACAGAGAAATTAACAATTACACAAGCTTAATACACTCCTTAATT
GAAGAATCGCAAAACCAGCAAGAAAAGAATGAACAAGAATTATTGGAATTAGATAAATGGGCAAGTTTGT
GGAATTGGTTTAACATAACAAATTGGCTGTGGTATATAAAATTATTCATAATGATAGTAGGAGGCTTGGT
AGGTTTAAGAATAGTTTTTGCTGTACTTTCTATAGTGAATAGAGTTAGGCAGGGATATTCACCATTATCG
TTTCAGACCCACCTCCCAACCCCGAGGGGACCCATGCATTGCATCTCAATTAGTCAGCAACCAGGTGTGG
AAAGTCCCCAGGCTCCCCAGCAGGCAGAAGTATGCAAAGCATGCGTCTCAATTAGTCAGCAACCATAGTC
CCGCCCCTAACTCCGCCCATCCCGCCCCTAACTCCGCCCAGTTCCGCCCATTCTCCGCCCCATGGCTGAC
TAATTTTTTTTATTTATGCAGAGGCCGAGGCCGCCTCGGCCTCTGAGCTATTCCAGAAGTAGTGAGGAGG
CTTTTTTGGAGGCCTAGGCTTTTGCAAAAAGCTTTCTAGAGGTACCACCGGAGCTTACCATGACCGAGTA
CAAGCCCACGGTGCGCCTCGCCACCCGCGACGACGTCCCCAGGGCCGTACGCACCCTCGCCGCCGCGTTC
GCCGACTACCCCGCCACGCGCCACACCGTCGATCCGGACCGCCACATCGAGCGGGTCACCGAGCTGCAAG
AACTCTTCCTCACGCGCGTCGGGCTCGACATCGGCAAGGTGTGGGTCGCGGACGACGGCGCCGCCGTGGC
GGTCTGGACCACGCCGGAGAGCGTCGAAGCGGGGGCGGTGTTCGCCGAGATCGGCCCGCGCATGGCCGAG
TTGAGCGGTTCCCGGCTGGCCGCGCAGCAACAGATGGAAGGCCTCCTGGCGCCGCACCGGCCCAAGGAGC
CCGCGTGGTTCCTGGCCACCGTCGGCGTCTCGCCCGACCACCAGGGCAAGGGTCTGGGCAGCGCCGTCGT
GCTCCCCGGAGTGGAGGCGGCCGAGCGCGCCGGGGTGCCCGCCTTCCTGGAGACCTCCGCGCCCCGCAAC
CTCCCCTTCTACGAGCGGCTCGGCTTCACCGTCACCGCCGACGTCGAGGTGCCCGAAGGACCGCGCACCT
GGTGCATGACCCGCAAGCCCGGTGCCAGTTAACGAATTCTAGATCTTGAGACAAATGGCAGTATTCATCC
ACAATTTTAAAAGAAAAGGGGGGATTGGGGGGTACAGTGCAGGGGAAAGAATAGTAGACATAATAGCAAC
AGACATACAAACTAAAGAATTACAAAAACAAATTACAAAAATTCAAAATTTTCGGGTTTATTACAGGGAC
AGCAGAGATCCACTTTGGCGCCGGCTCGAGGCCTGCAGGTGCAAAGATGGATAAAGTTTTAAACAGAGAG
GAATCTTTGCAGCTAATGGACCTTCTAGGTCTTGAAAGGAGTGGGAATTGGCTCCGGTGCCCGTCAGTGG
GCAGAGCGCACATCGCCCACAGTCCCCGAGAAGTTGGGGGGAGGGGTCGGCAATTGAACCGGTGCCTAGA
GAAGGTGGCGCGGGGTAAACTGGGAAAGTGATGTCGTGTACTGGCTCCGCCTTTTTCCCGAGGGTGGGGG
AGAACCGTATATAAGTGCAGTAGTCGCCGTGAACGTTCTTTTTCGCAACGGGTTTGCCGCCAGAACACAG
GTAAGTGCCGTGTGTGGTTCCCGCGGGCCTGGCCTCTTTACGGGTTATGGCCCTTGCGTGCCTTGAATTA
CTTCCACCTGGCTGCAGTACGTGATTCTTGATCCCGAGCTTCGGGTTGGAAGTGGGTGGGAGAGTTCGAG
GCCTTGCGCTTAAGGAGCCCCTTCGCCTCGTGCTTGAGTTGAGGCCTGGCCTGGGCGCTGGGGCCGCCGC
GTGCGAATCTGGTGGCACCTTCGCGCCTGTCTCGCTGCTTTCGATAAGTCTCTAGCCATTTAAAATTTTT
GATGACCTGCTGCGACGCTTTTTTTCTGGCAAGATAGTCTTGTAAATGCGGGCCAAGATCTGCACACTGG
TATTTCGGTTTTTGGGGCCGCGGGCGGCGACGGGGCCCGTGCGTCCCAGCGCACATGTTCGGCGAGGCGG
GGCCTGCGAGCGCGGCCACCGAGAATCGGACGGGGGTAGTCTCAAGCTGGCCGGCCTGCTCTGGTGCCTG
GCCTCGCGCCGCCGTGTATCGCCCCGCCCTGGGCGGCAAGGCTGGCCCGGTCGGCACCAGTTGCGTGAGC
GGAAAGATGGCCGCTTCCCGGCCCTGCTGCAGGGAGCTCAAAATGGAGGACGCGGCGCTCGGGAGAGCGG
GCGGGTGAGTCACCCACACAAAGGAAAAGGGCCTTTCCGTCCTCAGCCGTCGCTTCATGTGACTCCACGG
AGTACCGGGCGCCGTCCAGGCACCTCGATTAGTTCTCGAGCTTTTGGAGTACGTCGTCTTTAGGTTGGGG
GGAGGGGTTTTATGCGATGGAGTTTCCCCACACTGAGTGGGTGGAGACTGAAGTTAGGCCAGCTTGGCAC
TTGATGTAATTCTCCTTGGAATTTGCCCTTTTTGAGTTTGGATCTTGGTTCATTCTCAAGCCTCAGACAG
TGGTTCAAAGTTTTTTTCTTCCATTTCAGGTGTCGTGAGGCTAGCACCGCCACCATGGCCCCGAGGCCTC
CGACCGCCGCGCCCCAGGAATCAGTGACATTCAAAGATGTGTCTGTGGACTTCACCCAGGAAGAATGGTA
CCATGTCGACCCTGCTCAGAGGAGCTTATACAGGGATGTGATGCTGGAGAACTATAGCCACCTGGTTTCT
CTTGGATATCAAGTTTCCAAGCCAGAGGTGATCTTCAAATTGGAGCAAGGAGAAGAGCCATGGATATCAG
AGGGAGAAATCCAACGACCTTTCTATCCAGCAGTGTATTTCAACAGGAAGGAATAGTAATGAACTAGTCC
GTAACTTGAAAGTATTTCGATTTCTTGGCTTTATATATCTTGTGGAAAGGACGAAGATTGAGGTCCTCAG
CTGCGTCTACGCGTTAAGTCGACAATCAACCTCTGGATTACAAAATTTGTGAAAGATTGACTGGTATTCT
TAACTATGTTGCTCCTTTTACGCTATGTGGATACGCTGCTTTAATGCCTTTGTATCATGCTATTGCTTCC
CGTATGGCTTTCATTTTCTCCTCCTTGTATAAATCCTGGTTGCTGTCTCTTTATGAGGAGTTGTGGCCCG
TTGTCAGGCAACGTGGCGTGGTGTGCACTGTGTTTGCTGACGCAACCCCCACTGGTTGGGGCATTGCCAC
CACCTGTCAGCTCCTTTCCGGGACTTTCGCTTTCCCCCTCCCTATTGCCACGGCGGAACTCATCGCCGCC
TGCCTTGCCCGCTGCTGGACAGGGGCTCGGCTGTTGGGCACTGACAATTCCGTGGTGTTGTCGGGGAAAT
CATCGTCCTTTCCTTGGCTGCTCGCCTGTGTTGCCACCTGGATTCTGCGCGGGACGTCCTTCTGCTACGT
CCCTTCGGCCCTCAATCCAGCGGACCTTCCTTCCCGCGGCCTGCTGCCGGCTCTGCGGCCTCTTCCGCGT
CTTCGCCTTCGCCCTCAGACGAGTCGGATCTCCCTTTGGGCCGCCTCCCCGCGTCGACTTTAAGACCAAT
GACTTACAAGGCAGCTGTAGATCTTAGCCACTTTTTAAAAGAAAAGGGGGGACTGGAAGGGCTAATTCAC
TCCCAACGAAGACAAGATCTGCTTTTTGCTTGTACTGGGTCTCTCTGGTTAGACCAGATCTGAGCCTGGG
AGCTCTCTGGCTAACTAGGGAACCCACTGCTTAAGCCTCAATAAAGCTTGCCTTGAGTGCTTCAAGTAGT
GTGTGCCCGTCTGTTGTGTGACTCTGGTAACTAGAGATCCCTCAGACCCTTTTAGTCAGTGTGGAAAATC
TCTAGCAGTACGTATAGTAGTTCATGTCATCTTATTATTCAGTATTTATAACTTGCAAAGAAATGAATAT
CAGAGAGTGAGAGGAACTTGTTTATTGCAGCTTATAATGGTTACAAATAAAGCAATAGCATCACAAATTT
CACAAATAAAGCATTTTTTTCACTGCATTCTAGTTGTGGTTTGTCCAAACTCATCAATGTATCTTATCAT
GTCTGGCTCTAGCTATCCCGCCCCTAACTCCGCCCATCCCGCCCCTAACTCCGCCCAGTTCCGCCCATTC
TCCGCCCCATGGCTGACTAATTTTTTTTATTTATGCAGAGGCCGAGGCCGCCTCGGCCTCTGAGCTATTC
CAGAAGTAGTGAGGAGGCTTTTTTGGAGGCCTAGGGACGTACCCAATTCGCCCTATAGTGAGTCGTATTA
CGCGCGCTCACTGGCCGTCGTTTTACAACGTCGTGACTGGGAAAACCCTGGCGTTACCCAACTTAATCGC
CTTGCAGCACATCCCCCTTTCGCCAGCTGGCGTAATAGCGAAGAGGCCCGCACCGATCGCCCTTCCCAAC
AGTTGCGCAGCCTGAATGGCGAATGGG
[124 nt withheld, positions 5978-6101]
C
[91 nt withheld, positions 6103-6193]
A
[49 nt withheld, positions 6195-6243]
CCTTTGACGTTGGAGTCCACGTTCTTT
[37 nt withheld, positions 6271-6307]
ACCCTATCTCGGTCTATTCTTTTGATTTATAAGGGATTTTGCCGATTTCGGCCTATTGGTTAAAAAATGA
GCTGATTTAACAAAAATTTAACGCGAATTTTAACAAAATATTAACGCTTACAATTTAGGTGGCACTTTTC
GGGGAAATGTGCGCGGAACCCCTATTTGTTTATTTTTCTAAATACATTCAAATATGTATCCGCTCATGAG
ACAATAACCCTGATAAATGCTTCAATAATATTGAAAAAGGAAGAGTATGAGTATTCAACATTTCCGTGTC
GCCCTTATTCCCTTTTTTGCGGCATTTTGCCTTCCTGTTTTTGCTCACCCAGAAACGCTGGTGAAAGTAA
AAGATGCTGAAGATCAGTTGGGTGCACGAGTGGGTTACATCGAACTGGATCTCAACAGCGGTAAGATCCT
TGAGAGTTTTCGCCCCGAAGAACGTTTTCCAATGATGAGCACTTTTAAAGTTCTGCTATGTGGCGCGGTA
TTATCCCGTATTGACGCCGGGCAAGAGCAACTCGGTCGCCGCATACACTATTCTCAGAATGACTTGGTTG
AGTACTCACCAGTCACAGAAAAGCATCTTACGGATGGCATGACAGTAAGAGAATTATGCAGTGCTGCCAT
AACCATGAGTGATAACACTGCGGCCAACTTACTTCTGACAACGATCGGAGGACCGAAGGAGCTAACCGCT
TTTTTGCACAACATGGGGGATCATGTAACTCGCCTTGATCGTTGGGAACCGGAGCTGAATGAAGCCATAC
CAAACGACGAGCGTGACACCACGATGCCTGTAGCAATGGCAACAACGTTGCGCAAACTATTAACTGGCGA
ACTACTTACTCTAGCTTCCCGGCAACAATTAATAGACTGGATGGAGGCGGATAAAGTTGCAGGACCACTT
CTGCGCTCGGCCCTTCCGGCTGGCTGGTTTATTGCTGATAAATCTGGAGCCGGTGAGCGTGGGTCTCGCG
GTATCATTGCAGCACTGGGGCCAGATGGTAAGCCCTCCCGTATCGTAGTTATCTACACGACGGGGAGTCA
GGCAACTATGGATGAACGAAATAGACAGATCGCTGAGATAGGTGCCTCACTGATTAAGCATTGGTAACTG
TCAGACCAAGTTTACTCATATATACTTTAGATTGATTTAAAACTTCATTTTTAATTTAAAAGGATCTAGG
TGAAGATCCTTTTTGATAATCTCATGACCAAAATCCCTTAACGTGAGTTTTCGTTCCACTGAGCGTCAGA
CCCCGTAGAAAAGATCAAAGGATCTTCTTGAGATCCTTTTTTTCTGCGCGTAATCTGCTGCTTGCAAACA
AAAAAACCACCGCTACCAGCGGTGGTTTGTTTGCCGGATCAAGAGCTACCAACTCTTTTTCCGAAGGTAA
CTGGCTTCAGCAGAGCGCAGATACCAAATACTGTTCTTCTAGTGTAGCCGTAGTTAGGCCACCACTTCAA
GAACTCTGTAGCACCGCCTACATACCTCGCTCTGCTAATCCTGTTACCAGTGGCTGCTGCCAGTGGCGAT
AAGTCGTGTCTTACCGGGTTGGACTCAAGACGATAGTTACCGGATAAGGCGCAGCGGTCGGGCTGAACGG
GGGGTTCGTGCACACAGCCCAGCTTGGAGCGAACGACCTACACCGAACTGAGATACCTACAGCGTGAGCT
ATGAGAAAGCGCCACGCTTCCCGAAGGGAGAAAGGCGGACAGGTATCCGGTAAGCGGCAGGGTCGGAACA
GGAGAGCGCACGAGGGAGCTTCCAGGGGGAAACGCCTGGTATCTTTATAGTCCTGTCGGGTTTCGCCACC
TCTGACTTGAGCGTCGATTTTTGTGATGCTCGTCAGGGGGGCGGAGCCTATGGAAAAACGCCAGCAACGC
GGCCTTTTTACGGTTCCTGGCCTTTTGCTGGCCTTTTGCTCACATGTTCTTTCCTGCGTTATCCCCTGAT
TCTGTGGATAACCGTATTACCGCCTTTGAGTGAGCTGATACCGCTCGCCGCAGCCGAACGACCGAGCGCA
GCGAGTCAGTGAGCGAGGAAGCGGAAGAGCGCCCAATACGCAAACCGCCTCTCCCCGCGCGTTGGCCGAT
TCATTAATGCAGCTGGCACGACAGGTTTCCCGACTGGAAAGCGGGCAGTGAGCGCAACGCAATTAATGTG
AGTTAGCTCACTCATTAGGCACCCCAGGCTTTACACTTTATGCTTCCGGCTCGTATGTTGTGTGGAATTG
TGAGCGGATAACAATTTCACACAGGAAACAGCTATGACCATGATTACGCCAAGCGCGCAATTAACCCTCA
CTAAAGGGAACAAAAGCTGGAGCTGCAAGC
Features (pLannotate 1.2.2; 31 found; start..end, strand, type, name):
      5..231     +  promoter       RSV promoter: Rous sarcoma virus enhancer/promoter
    232..412     +  LTR            5' LTR (truncated): truncated 5' long terminal repeat (LTR) from HIV-1
    459..584     +  misc_feature   HIV-1 Ψ: packaging signal of human immunodeficiency virus type 1
    568..931     +  CDS            HIV-1 gag (fragment): gag protein from human immunodeficiency virus 1; gag
   1077..1310    +  misc_feature   RRE: The Rev response element (RRE) of HIV-1 allows for Rev-dependent mRNA export from the nucleus to the cytoplasm.
   1687..1713    +  CDS            Rev (fragment): human immunodeficiency virus 1 (HIV-1) Rev protein; rev; enhances nuclear export of unspliced and incompletely spliced viral mRNAs
   1720..1743    +  promoter       SV40 promoter (fragment): SV40 early promoter
   1744..1815    +  promoter       SV40 promoter (fragment): SV40 enhancer and early promoter
   1839..1974    +  rep_origin     SV40 ori: SV40 origin of replication
   2020..2616    +  CDS            PuroR (fragment): puromycin N-acetyltransferase; pac from Streptomyces; confers resistance to puromycin
   2665..2782    +  misc_feature   cPPT/CTS: central polypurine tract and central termination sequence of HIV-1
   2847..2913    +  CDS            small t antigen (fragment): SV40 (simian virus 40) small t antigen
   2920..4098    +  promoter       EF-1α promoter: strong constitutive promoter for human elongation factor EF-1α
   4136..4345    +  CDS            KRBOX4 (fragment): KRBX4_HUMAN - Also known as ZNF673. Experimental evidence at protein level: Swiss-Prot protein existence level 1. From Homo sapiens (Human).
   4409..4462    +  promoter       U6 promoter (fragment): RNA polymerase III promoter for human U6 snRNA
   4504..5092    +  misc_feature   WPRE: woodchuck hepatitis virus posttranscriptional regulatory element
   5143..5162    +  misc_feature   cPPT/CTS (fragment): central polypurine tract and central termination sequence of HIV-1
   5164..5397    +  LTR            3' LTR (ΔU3): self-inactivating 3' long terminal repeat (LTR) from HIV-1
   5475..5596    +  polyA_signal   SV40 poly(A) signal: SV40 polyadenylation signal
   5636..5771    +  rep_origin     SV40 ori: SV40 origin of replication
   5792..5810    -  promoter       T7 promoter: promoter for bacteriophage T7 RNA polymerase
   5818..5973    +  CDS            lacZα (fragment): LacZα fragment of β-galactosidase; lacZ fragment
   5978..6406    +  rep_origin     f1 ori (sequence partly withheld): f1 bacteriophage origin of replication; arrow indicates direction of (+) strand synthesis
   6459..6563    +  promoter       AmpR promoter: bla
   6564..7424    +  CDS            AmpR: β-lactamase; bla; confers resistance to ampicillin, carbenicillin, and related antibiotics
   7595..8183    +  rep_origin     ori: high-copy-number ColE1/pMB1/pBR322/pUC origin of replication
   8366..8458    +  CDS            lacI (fragment): lac repressor; lacI; The lac repressor binds to the lac operator to inhibit transcription in E. coli. This inhibition can be relieved by adding lactose or isopropyl-β-D-thiogalactopyranoside (IPTG).
   8471..8492    +  protein_bind   CAP binding site: CAP binding activates transcription in the presence of cAMP. E. coli catabolite activator protein
   8507..8537    +  promoter       lac promoter: promoter for the E. coli lac operon
   8545..8561    +  protein_bind   lac operator: The lac repressor binds to the lac operator to inhibit transcription in E. coli. This inhibition can be relieved by adding lactose or isopropyl-β-D-thiogalactopyranoside (IPTG). lac repressor encoded by lacI
   8606..8624    +  promoter       T3 promoter: promoter for bacteriophage T3 RNA polymerase
