[The description below was written by a language model from this plasmid's Addgene catalogue record and pLannotate feature annotations shown in this document.]
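Description:
TFORF0488 is a third-generation-style, self-inactivating lentiviral expression plasmid built on the pLX_TRC317 backbone from the Broad Institute Genetic Perturbation Platform. It carries a human ZFP90 transcription factor open reading frame together with a unique 24-bp barcode. In bacteria it is maintained through a high-copy ColE1/pUC origin and selected with ampicillin via the β-lactamase gene. An f1 origin and remnants of a lac/T7/T3 cloning region are also present in the backbone. The record notes that the plasmid can recombine, which is common for LTR-containing vectors.

The viral genome is transcribed from an RSV promoter fused to a truncated HIV-1 5' LTR. It includes the Ψ packaging signal, a gag fragment, the RRE for Rev-dependent nuclear export, a cPPT/CTS, the WPRE and a ΔU3 3' LTR, followed by an SV40 polyadenylation signal. Within this unit, an SV40 promoter drives the puromycin N-acetyltransferase gene for selection of transduced mammalian cells, and a full EF-1α promoter drives the ZFP90 ORF. The insert is short (383 bp, against an 8,647 nt sequenced plasmid) and corresponds to short transcript isoforms listed by the depositor. The automated annotation labels this region as a KRBOX4 fragment, which probably reflects similarity to a KRAB-type domain rather than a different gene. The barcode is not annotated separately, so its exact position is not given in the record.

The construct belongs to a barcoded transcription factor ORF collection. It is intended for overexpression, including pooled screens in which the barcode identifies the transcription factor delivered to each cell, as in studies of directed differentiation.
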