Addgene plasmid #141622: TFORF0488
Purpose: Lentiviral vector for overexpressing the ZFP90 transcription factor ORF with a unique 24-bp barcode. Barcodes facilitate identification of transcription factors in pooled screens.
Depositing lab: Feng Zhang. Depositing organization: Broad Institute. Publication: A transcription factor atlas of directed differentiation. Joung J, Ma S, Tay T, Geiger-Schuller KR, Kirchgatterer PC, Verdine VK, Guo B, Arias-Garcia MA, Allen WE, Singh A, Kuksenko O, Abudayyeh OO, Gootenberg JS, Fu Z, Macrae RK, Buenrostro JD, Regev A, Zhang F. Cell. 2023 Jan 5;186(1):209-229.e26. doi: 10.1016/j.cell.2022.11.026. PubMed 36608654.
Backbone
  Vector backbone: pLX_TRC317
  Backbone manufacturer: Broad Institute Genetic Perturbation Platform
  Backbone size w/o insert (bp): 8264
  Vector type: Mammalian Expression, Lentiviral
  Selectable markers: Puromycin
Growth in bacteria
  Bacterial resistance: Ampicillin, 100 μg/mL
  Growth temperature: 37°C
  Growth strain: NEB Stable
  Copy number: High Copy
Gene/Insert
  Gene/Insert name: ZFP90
  Species: H. sapiens (human)
  Insert size (bp): 383
  Entrez Gene: ZFP90 (a.k.a. FIK, NK10, ZNF756, zfp-90)
  Promoter: EF1a
  Cloning method: Unknown
  Sequencing primers: 5′ GGGTGGAGACTGAAGTTAGGCCAG; 3′ CACATAGCGTAAAAGGAGCAACATAG
Terms and licenses: Academic/Nonprofit Terms; Industry Terms: Not Available to Industry
Depositor comments: NM_001305208,NM_001305206,ENST00000564323 . The transcription factor ORF portion of this plasmid was synthesized by Genewiz. Please test multiple small colonies in case of plasmid recombination. To make this collection available in a timely manner, a portion of this collection was not fully sequenced by Addgene. If an Addgene verified full plasmid sequence is not available, please contact us prior to placing an order to request the full sequence.
How to cite: TFORF0488 was a gift from Feng Zhang (Addgene plasmid # 141622 ; http://n2t.net/addgene:141622 ; RRID:Addgene_141622)
