>Addgene plasmid #141622 | TFORF0488 | depositor partial sequence | sequence record 277003 | Insert
ACCGCCACCATGGCCCCGAGGCCTCCGACCGCCGCGCCCCAGGAATCAGTGACATTCAAAGATGTGTCTG
TGGACTTCACCCAGGAAGAATGGTACCATGTCGACCCTGCTCAGAGGAGCTTATACAGGGATGTGATGCT
GGAGAACTATAGCCACCTGGTTTCTCTTGGATATCAAGTTTCCAAGCCAGAGGTGATCTTCAAATTGGAG
CAAGGAGAAGAGCCATGGATATCAGAGGGAGAAATCCAACGACCTTTCTATCCAGCAGTGTATTTCAACA
GGAAGGAATAGTAATGAACTAGTCCGTAACTTGAAAGTATTTCGATTTCTTGGCTTTATATATCTTGTGG
AAAGGACGAAGATTGAGGTCCTCAGCTGCGTCT
