>Addgene plasmid #141622 | TFORF0488 | depositor partial sequence | sequence record 277004 | Barcode
AGATTGAGGTCCTCAGCTGCGTCT
